Addgene plasmid #185076: KBB285
Purpose: RFA3-GFP fusion
Depositing lab: Ken Belanger. Depositing organization: Colgate University. Publication: The karyopherin Msn5/Kap142 requires Nup82 for nuclear export and performs a function distinct from translocation in RPA protein import. Belanger KD, Simmons LA, Roth JK, VanderPloeg KA, Lichten LB, Fahrenkrog B. J Biol Chem. 2004 Oct 15;279(42):43530-9. doi: 10.1074/jbc.M407641200. Epub 2004 Aug 4. PubMed 15294903.
Backbone
  Vector backbone: pRS316
  Vector type: Yeast Expression
  Selectable markers: URA3
Growth in bacteria
  Bacterial resistance: Ampicillin, 100 μg/mL
  Growth temperature: 37°C
  Growth strain: DH5alpha
  Copy number: High Copy
Gene/Insert
  Gene/Insert name: RFA3
  Species: S. cerevisiae (budding yeast)
  Tag / fusion protein: GFP (C terminal on insert)
  Cloning method: Restriction Enzyme; 5′ cloning site unknown (unknown if destroyed)
Terms and licenses: Academic/Nonprofit Terms; Industry Terms: Not Available to Industry
How to cite: KBB285 was a gift from Ken Belanger (Addgene plasmid # 185076 ; http://n2t.net/addgene:185076 ; RRID:Addgene_185076)
