[The description below was written by a language model from this plasmid's Addgene catalogue record and pLannotate feature annotations shown in this document.]
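Description:
KBB285 is a yeast expression plasmid built on pRS316, a yeast–E. coli shuttle vector. In Saccharomyces cerevisiae it is maintained through a CEN6/ARS element, which gives stable, low-copy centromeric propagation. It is selected by the URA3 auxotrophic marker under its own promoter, which also allows counterselection with 5-fluoroorotic acid. In bacteria it replicates from a high-copy ColE1/pUC-type origin and is selected with ampicillin through the β-lactamase gene. An f1 origin permits single-stranded DNA production. The usual pBluescript-derived elements flank the cloning region: lac promoter and operator, a lacZα fragment, T3 and T7 promoters, and split remnants of the multiple cloning site.

The insert is the S. cerevisiae RFA3 gene, which encodes the small subunit of the heterotrimeric single-stranded DNA-binding complex replication protein A. It is joined at its C terminus, across a short linker region, to the S65T variant of GFP. No yeast promoter is annotated. About 500 bp of unannotated sequence lies between the polylinker remnant and the RFA3 start, which could be native upstream sequence, but the record does not state what drives expression. Downstream of GFP are a short fragment matching a T7 gene 10-derived tag, a T7 terminator and a piece of a tetracycline resistance gene. These look like carry-over from the vector that supplied the GFP cassette rather than functional parts, although the record does not say so. No yeast terminator is annotated.

The stated purpose is simply an RFA3-GFP fusion. The associated publication concerns karyopherin Msn5/Kap142 and nuclear import of RPA proteins, so the plasmid is suited to following the subcellular localisation of Rfa3 by fluorescence microscopy in live yeast, for example in nuclear transport mutants.
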