Features (pLannotate 1.2.2; 24 found; start..end, strand, type, name):
     89..110     +  protein_bind   CAP binding site: CAP binding activates transcription in the presence of cAMP. E. coli catabolite activator protein
    125..155     +  promoter       lac promoter: promoter for the E. coli lac operon
    163..179     +  protein_bind   lac operator: The lac repressor binds to the lac operator to inhibit transcription in E. coli. This inhibition can be relieved by adding lactose or isopropyl-β-D-thiogalactopyranoside (IPTG). lac repressor encoded by lacI
    224..242     +  promoter       T3 promoter: promoter for bacteriophage T3 RNA polymerase
    254..313     -  misc_feature   MCS (fragment): pBluescript multiple cloning site
    809..1174    +  CDS            RFA3: RFA3_YEAST - Experimental evidence at protein level: Swiss-Prot protein existence level 1. As part of the replication protein A (RPA/RP-A), a single- stranded DNA-binding heterotrimeric complex, may play an essential role in DNA replication, recombination and repair. Binds and stabilizes single-stranded DNA intermediates, preventing complementary DNA reannealing and recruiting different proteins involved in DNA metabolism (By similarity). Stimulates the activity of a cognate strand exchange protein (SEP1). From Saccharomyces cerevisiae (strain ATCC 204508 / S288c) (Baker's yeast).
   1196..1906    +  CDS            GFP (S65T): GFP (S65T) is a basic (constitutively fluorescent) green fluorescent protein published in 1995, derived from Aequorea victoria.
   1914..1963    +  CDS            SET1 (fragment): solubility-enhancement tag derived from T7 phage gene 10B
   1971..2018    +  terminator     T7 terminator: transcription terminator for bacteriophage T7 RNA polymerase
   2044..2192    -  CDS            TcR (fragment): tetracycline efflux protein; tet; confers resistance to tetracycline
   2189..2217    -  misc_feature   MCS (fragment): pBluescript multiple cloning site
   2226..2244    -  promoter       T7 promoter: promoter for bacteriophage T7 RNA polymerase
   2247..2404    +  CDS            lacZα (fragment): LacZα fragment of β-galactosidase; lacZ fragment
   2408..2836    +  rep_origin     f1 ori (sequence partly withheld): f1 bacteriophage origin of replication; arrow indicates direction of (+) strand synthesis
   2864..2915    -  misc_feature   bom (fragment): basis of mobility region from pBR322
   2994..3797    -  CDS            URA3: orotidine-5'-phosphate decarboxylase, required for uracil biosynthesis; S. cerevisiae URA3; yeast auxotrophic marker, counterselectable with 5-fluoroorotic acid (5-FOA)
   3798..4013    -  promoter       URA3 promoter: S. cerevisiae URA3
   4021..4070    -  misc_feature   bom (fragment): basis of mobility region from pBR322
   4172..4207    -  CDS            rop (fragment): Rop protein, which maintains plasmids at low copy number; rop
   4275..4778    -  misc_feature   CEN/ARS: S. cerevisiae CEN6 centromere fused to an autonomously replicating sequence
   4815..4919    +  promoter       AmpR promoter: bla
   4920..5780    +  CDS            AmpR: β-lactamase; bla; confers resistance to ampicillin, carbenicillin, and related antibiotics
   5951..6539    +  rep_origin     ori: high-copy-number ColE1/pMB1/pBR322/pUC origin of replication
   6722..76      +  CDS            lacI (fragment) (across the origin): lac repressor; lacI; The lac repressor binds to the lac operator to inhibit transcription in E. coli. This inhibition can be relieved by adding lactose or isopropyl-β-D-thiogalactopyranoside (IPTG).
>Addgene plasmid #185076 | KBB285 | addgene full sequence | sequence record 368001 | Addgene NGS Result
CGCCTCTCCCCGCGCGTTGGCCGATTCATTAATGCAGCTGGCACGACAGGTTTCCCGACTGGAAAGCGGG
CAGTGAGCGCAACGCAATTAATGTGAGTTAGCTCACTCATTAGGCACCCCAGGCTTTACACTTTATGCTT
CCGGCTCGTATGTTGTGTGGAATTGTGAGCGGATAACAATTTCACACAGGAAACAGCTATGACCATGATT
ACGCCAAGCTCGAAATTAACCCTCACTAAAGGGAACAAAAGCTGGTACCGGGCCCCCCCTCGAGGTCGAC
GGTATCGATAAGCTTGATATCGAATTCCTGCAGGCAACGTCAAGATTGATCCTATGCTTTCATAATTTCC
CTACATGATGGCAGTCATACTCCAATTAAGTGCTACAAGAAAGAGGCCTTCGCAACAACTGTGTCAACGC
TTGCAAGTGCTAAATTGTACTACAGCACCAGTGGTATCTCCTATAGTCAGTTACATAGTAAAATATTCAG
AGGTCCATTACATAAATATATATATATATGTAGAGGCATCCATCCATGTTTGTCGATGCAGCTGCAAGCA
CCCAACAAGAACAGATGACAGCCAACAGTCGTTGACTAACGTAATGGGCCACTGCTAAGAAGCATCCACC
GCCCATGCCATGGTTGGAATCATGACAAGTCGCCCTATATAATGCCTTCGTTCTTTAATATTGACGCGCC
AAATGTGGCAATACGCGATATTTTTTTCGTTCGTGTTTAAATAAAGAGCAATATAACACACCCTTCACCA
TTCTTGTAGAACATCGTCTACCAGTAACACAAGTAAAAATGGCCAGCGAAACACCAAGAGTTGACCCCAC
AGAAATCTCCAACGTCAATGCTCCTGTGTTTAGGATAATAGCGCAAATCAAATCACAACCCACTGAATCT
CAGTTGATTTTACAATCGCCAACCATATCATCGAAAAACGGCAGCGAGGTTGAAATGATTACGTTGAACA
ATATTCGTGTATCTATGAATAAAACATTTGAGATCGACTCGTGGTATGAGTTTGTTTGCAGGAACAATGA
TGACGGCGAGCTAGGATTTTTGATTCTAGACGCTGTACTATGCAAATTCAAGGAGAACGAAGATTTGAGC
TTAAACGGTGTGGTTGCTTTACAGAGACTATGTAAGAAATACCCAGAAATATACGCTGCTGCTGGATCCG
CTGCTAGCAAAGGAGAAGAACTCTTCACTGGAGTTGTCCCAATTCTTGTTGAATTAGATGGTGATGTTAA
TGGGCACAAATTTTCTGTCAGTGGAGAGGGTGAAGGTGATGCAACATACGGAAAACTTACCCTTAAATTT
ATTTGCACTACTGGAAAACTACCTGTTCCATGGCCAACACTTGTCACTACTTTCACTTATGGTGTTCAGT
GCTTTTCAAGATACCCGGATCATATGAAACGGCATGACTTTTTCAAGAGTGCCATGCCCGAAGGTTATGT
ACAGGAAAGAACTATATTTTTCAAAGATGACGGGAACTACAAGACACGTGCTGAAGTCAAGTTTGAAGGT
GATACCCTTGTTAATAGAATCGAGTTAAAAGGTATTGATTTTAAAGAAGATGGAAACATTCTTGGGCACA
AATTGGAATACAACTATAACTCACACAATGTATACATCATGGCAGACAAACAAAAGAATGGAATCAAAGC
TAACTTCAAAATTAGACACAACATTGAAGATGGAAGCGTTCAACTAGCAGACCATTATCAACAAAATACT
CCAATTGGCGATGGCCCTGTCCTTTTACCAGACAACCATTACCTGTCCACACAATCTGCCCTTTCGAAAG
ATCCCAACGAAAAGAGAGACCACATGGTCCTTCTTGAGTTTGTAACAGCTGCTGGGATTACACATGGCAT
GGATGAACTATACAAAGGATCCGGCTGCTAACAAAGCCCGAAAGGAAGCTGAGTTGGCTGCTGCCACCGC
TGAGCAATAACTAGCATAACCCCTTGGGGCCTCTAAACGGGTCTTGAGGGGTTTTTTGCTGAAAGGAGGA
ACTATATCCGGATATCCACAGGACGGGTGTGGTCGCCATGATCGCGTAGTCGATAGTGGCTCCAAGTAGC
GAAGCGAGCAGGACTGGGCGGCGGCCAAAGCGGTCGGACAGTGCTCCGAGAACGGGTGCGCATAGAAATT
GCATCAACGCATATAGCGCTAGAGCGGCCGCCACCGCGGTGGAGCTCCAATTCGCCCTATAGTGAGTCGT
ATTACAATTCACTGGCCGTCGTTTTACAACGTCGTGACTGGGAAAACCCTGGCGTTACCCAACTTAATCG
CCTTGCAGCACATCCCCCTTTCGCCAGCTGGCGTAATAGCGAAGAGGCCCGCACCGATCGCCCTTCCCAA
CAGTTGCGCAGCCTGAATGGCGAATGG
[124 nt withheld, positions 2408-2531]
C
[91 nt withheld, positions 2533-2623]
A
[49 nt withheld, positions 2625-2673]
CCTTTGACGTTGGAGTCCACGTTCTTT
[37 nt withheld, positions 2701-2737]
ACCCTATCTCGGTCTATTCTTTTGATTTATAAGGGATTTTGCCGATTTCGGCCTATTGGTTAAAAAATGA
GCTGATTTAACAAAAATTTAACGCGAATTTTAACAAAATATTAACGCTTACAATTTCCTGATGCGGTATT
TTCTCCTTACGCATCTGTGCGGTATTTCACACCGCATAGGGTAATAACTGATATAATTAAATTGAAGCTC
TAATTTGTGAGTTTAGTATACATGCATTTACTTATAATACAGTTTTTTAGTTTTGCTGGCCGCATCTTCT
CAAATATGCTTCCCAGCCTGCTTTTCTGTAACGTTCACCCTCTACCTTAGCATCCCTTCCCTTTGCAAAT
AGTCCTCTTCCAACAATAATAATGTCAGATCCTGTAGAGACCACATCATCCACGGTTCTATACTGTTGAC
CCAATGCGTCTCCCTTGTCATCTAAACCCACACCGGGTGTCATAATCAACCAATCGTAACCTTCATCTCT
TCCACCCATGTCTCTTTGAGCAATAAAGCCGATAACAAAATCTTTGTCGCTCTTCGCAATGTCAACAGTA
CCCTTAGTATATTCTCCAGTAGATAGGGAGCCCTTGCATGACAATTCTGCTAACATCAAAAGGCCTCTAG
GTTCCTTTGTTACTTCTTCTGCCGCCTGCTTCAAACCGCTAACAATACCTGGGCCCACCACACCGTGTGC
ATTCGTAATGTCTGCCCATTCTGCTATTCTGTATACACCCGCAGAGTACTGCAATTTGACTGTATTACCA
ATGTCAGCAAATTTTCTGTCTTCGAAGAGTAAAAAATTGTACTTGGCGGATAATGCCTTTAGCGGCTTAA
CTGTGCCCTCCATGGAAAAATCAGTCAAGATATCCACATGTGTTTTTAGTAAACAAATTTTGGGACCTAA
TGCTTCAACTAACTCCAGTAATTCCTTGGTGGTACGAACATCCAATGAAGCACACAAGTTTGTTTGCTTT
TCGTGCATGATATTAAATAGCTTGGCAGCAACAGGACTAGGATGAGTAGCAGCACGTTCCTTATATGTAG
CTTTCGACATGATTTATCTTCGTTTCCTGCAGGTTTTTGTTCTGTGCAGTTGGGTTAAGAATACTGGGCA
ATTTCATGTTTCTTCAACACTACATATGCGTATATATACCAATCTAAGTCTGTGCTCCTTCCTTCGTTCT
TCCTTCTGTTCGGAGATTACCGAATCAAAAAAATTTCAAGGAAACCGAAATCAAAAAAAAGAATAAAAAA
AAAATGATGAATTGAAAAGGTGGTATGGTGCACTCTCAGTACAATCTGCTCTGATGCCGCATAGTTAAGC
CAGCCCCGACACCCGCCAACACCCGCTGACGCGCCCTGACGGGCTTGTCTGCTCCCGGCATCCGCTTACA
GACAAGCTGTGACCGTCTCCGGGAGCTGCATGTGTCAGAGGTTTTCACCGTCATCACCGAAACGCGCGAG
ACGAAAGGGCCTCGTGATACGCCTATTTTTATAGGTTAATGTCATGATAATAATGGTTTCTTAGACGGAT
CGCTTGCCTGTAACTTACACGCGCCTCGTATCTTTTAATGATGGAATAATTTGGGAATTTACTCTGTGTT
TATTTATTTTTATGTTTTGTATTTGGATTTTAGAAAGTAAATAAAGAAGGTAGAAGAGTTACGGAATGAA
GAAAAAAAAATAAACAAAGGTTTAAAAAATTTCAACAAAAAGCGTACTTTACATATATATTTATTAGACA
AGAAAAGCAGATTAAATAGATATACATTCGATTAACGATAAGTAAAATGTAAAATCACAGGATTTTCGTG
TGTGGTCTTCTACACAGACAAGATGAAACAATTCGGCATTAATACCTGAGAGCAGGAAGAGCAAGATAAA
AGGTAGTATTTGTTGGCGATCCCCCTAGAGTCTTTTACATCTTCGGAAAACAAAAACTATTTTTTCTTTA
ATTTCTTTTTTTACTTTCTATTTTTAATTTATATATTTATATTAAAAAATTTAAATTATAATTATTTTTA
TAGCACGTGATGAAAAGGACCCAGGTGGCACTTTTCGGGGAAATGTGCGCGGAACCCCTATTTGTTTATT
TTTCTAAATACATTCAAATATGTATCCGCTCATGAGACAATAACCCTGATAAATGCTTCAATAATATTGA
AAAAGGAAGAGTATGAGTATTCAACATTTCCGTGTCGCCCTTATTCCCTTTTTTGCGGCATTTTGCCTTC
CTGTTTTTGCTCACCCAGAAACGCTGGTGAAAGTAAAAGATGCTGAAGATCAGTTGGGTGCACGAGTGGG
TTACATCGAACTGGATCTCAACAGCGGTAAGATCCTTGAGAGTTTTCGCCCCGAAGAACGTTTTCCAATG
ATGAGCACTTTTAAAGTTCTGCTATGTGGCGCGGTATTATCCCGTATTGACGCCGGGCAAGAGCAACTCG
GTCGCCGCATACACTATTCTCAGAATGACTTGGTTGAGTACTCACCAGTCACAGAAAAGCATCTTACGGA
TGGCATGACAGTAAGAGAATTATGCAGTGCTGCCATAACCATGAGTGATAACACTGCGGCCAACTTACTT
CTGACAACGATCGGAGGACCGAAGGAGCTAACCGCTTTTTTGCACAACATGGGGGATCATGTAACTCGCC
TTGATCGTTGGGAACCGGAGCTGAATGAAGCCATACCAAACGACGAGCGTGACACCACGATGCCTGTAGC
AATGGCAACAACGTTGCGCAAACTATTAACTGGCGAACTACTTACTCTAGCTTCCCGGCAACAATTAATA
GACTGGATGGAGGCGGATAAAGTTGCAGGACCACTTCTGCGCTCGGCCCTTCCGGCTGGCTGGTTTATTG
CTGATAAATCTGGAGCCGGTGAGCGTGGGTCTCGCGGTATCATTGCAGCACTGGGGCCAGATGGTAAGCC
CTCCCGTATCGTAGTTATCTACACGACGGGGAGTCAGGCAACTATGGATGAACGAAATAGACAGATCGCT
GAGATAGGTGCCTCACTGATTAAGCATTGGTAACTGTCAGACCAAGTTTACTCATATATACTTTAGATTG
ATTTAAAACTTCATTTTTAATTTAAAAGGATCTAGGTGAAGATCCTTTTTGATAATCTCATGACCAAAAT
CCCTTAACGTGAGTTTTCGTTCCACTGAGCGTCAGACCCCGTAGAAAAGATCAAAGGATCTTCTTGAGAT
CCTTTTTTTCTGCGCGTAATCTGCTGCTTGCAAACAAAAAAACCACCGCTACCAGCGGTGGTTTGTTTGC
CGGATCAAGAGCTACCAACTCTTTTTCCGAAGGTAACTGGCTTCAGCAGAGCGCAGATACCAAATACTGT
TCTTCTAGTGTAGCCGTAGTTAGGCCACCACTTCAAGAACTCTGTAGCACCGCCTACATACCTCGCTCTG
CTAATCCTGTTACCAGTGGCTGCTGCCAGTGGCGATAAGTCGTGTCTTACCGGGTTGGACTCAAGACGAT
AGTTACCGGATAAGGCGCAGCGGTCGGGCTGAACGGGGGGTTCGTGCACACAGCCCAGCTTGGAGCGAAC
GACCTACACCGAACTGAGATACCTACAGCGTGAGCTATGAGAAAGCGCCACGCTTCCCGAAGGGAGAAAG
GCGGACAGGTATCCGGTAAGCGGCAGGGTCGGAACAGGAGAGCGCACGAGGGAGCTTCCAGGGGGAAACG
CCTGGTATCTTTATAGTCCTGTCGGGTTTCGCCACCTCTGACTTGAGCGTCGATTTTTGTGATGCTCGTC
AGGGGGGCGGAGCCTATGGAAAAACGCCAGCAACGCGGCCTTTTTACGGTTCCTGGCCTTTTGCTGGCCT
TTTGCTCACATGTTCTTTCCTGCGTTATCCCCTGATTCTGTGGATAACCGTATTACCGCCTTTGAGTGAG
CTGATACCGCTCGCCGCAGCCGAACGACCGAGCGCAGCGAGTCAGTGAGCGAGGAAGCGGAAGAGCGCCC
AATACGCAAAC
